>Addgene plasmid #230557 | AiP20016 - pAAV-AiE3050m-minBG-SYFP2-WPRE3-BGHpA | addgene full sequence | sequence record 461967 | Addgene NGS Result
CCTGCAGGCAGCTGCGCGCTCGCTCGCTCACTGAGGCCGCCCGGGCGTCGGGCGACCTTTGGTCGCCCGG
CCTCAGTGAGCGAGCGAGCGCGCAGAGAGGGAGTGGCCAACTCCATCACTAGGGGTTCCTGCGGCCGCAC
GCGTATACCACGTACCTGCCATAATCAATACTGCTTAGAATATAAACTGCAGGATCCTTCTCAGCTTACA
GGAAAATAAATAAAGCAAAAGAGACACTCTGGATCCCAGGGGGATTCTTTTCCCAAAGCAATCAGACATC
TGGAGTCTTGGTCTGATAAAAATCAATGGCTCTTTCAGGGCAGTACATCTTTTAGATGCGACTGAGGAAA
GCAGTGCATAATGATGACAGAACTGGAGGAGGGAAAGGCAAGCAAAGAAAAACAATCATACGTAAAACTC
TAACCTTTTTTGCTGTAATAGACTGTGCCAAAACATAGTCTGTGGGATAATTACATGCATATATTTATAG
GACTCTGAATCTTGAAATGGTAGTGAAACACAGTTCTTTAGAGTCTGGCTCTTGTGGGTACAGTCTTTAC
TTTCTCTTTTGTATATCTGTCTGTGCTTGTGTGTTATGATCCAAATGTATAGGAACTATCACATTTTATT
CAGTAGTAAGTATAGTGTGCTATGTGCACATAATTGCAGGAAAACACTACGAGGCAGTTTGAGTCATGAG
CTCCTAAGATAGCCGTTCTAATGGACACTGAATCTGAACTGAGAGGGGGCAGGGCCCAGGGCCGCTCAGC
AACAGCACAGATGACCTTTTCTGTATTGATCACTCTATGCTCGCAGTCACCCACTCAAAAAAATATTGCA
GCAAGCCAAGTACTTATATACATTCAGGCAGAAGACTACTCATGCGCCGGCGGAGCTCGGGCTGGGCATA
AAAGTCAGGGCAGAGCCATCTATTGCTTACATTTGCTTCTGGGATCCAGATCTTTCGAAGCTAGCGCTAC
CGGTCGCCACCATGGTGAGCAAGGGCGAGGAGCTGTTCACCGGGGTGGTGCCCATCCTGGTCGAGCTGGA
CGGCGACGTAAACGGCCACAAGTTCAGCGTGTCCGGCGAGGGCGAGGGCGATGCCACCTACGGCAAGCTG
ACCCTGAAGCTGATCTGCACCACCGGCAAGCTGCCCGTGCCCTGGCCCACCCTCGTGACCACCCTGGGCT
ACGGCGTGCAGTGCTTCGCCCGCTACCCCGACCACATGAAGCAGCACGACTTCTTCAAGTCCGCCATGCC
CGAAGGCTACGTCCAGGAGCGCACCATCTTCTTCAAGGACGACGGCAACTACAAGACCCGCGCCGAGGTG
AAGTTCGAGGGCGACACCCTGGTGAACCGCATCGAGCTGAAGGGCATCGACTTCAAGGAGGACGGCAACA
TCCTGGGGCACAAGCTGGAGTACAACTACAACAGCCACAACGTCTATATCACCGCCGACAAGCAGAAGAA
CGGCATCAAGGCCAACTTCAAGATCCGCCACAACATCGAGGACGGCGGCGTGCAGCTCGCCGACCACTAC
CAGCAGAACACCCCCATCGGCGACGGCCCCGTGCTGCTGCCCGACAACCACTACCTGAGCTACCAGTCCA
AGCTGAGCAAAGACCCCAACGAGAAGCGCGATCACATGGTCCTGCTGGAGTTCGTGACCGCCGCCGGGAT
CACTCTCGGCATGGACGAGCTGTACAAGTAAGTCGACGGCGCGCCGCGGCCGCGAATTCGATATCATAAT
CAACCTCTGGATTACAAAATTTGTGAAAGATTGACTGGTATTCTTAACTATGTTGCTCCTTTTACGCTAT
GTGGATACGCTGCTTTAATGCCTTTGTATCATGCTATTGCTTCCCGTATGGCTTTCATTTTCTCCTCCTT
GTATAAATCCTGGTTAGTTCTTGCCACGGCGGAACTCATCGCCGCCTGCCTTGCCCGCTGCTGGACAGGG
GCTCGGCTGTTGGGCACTGACAATTCCGTGGCTCGAGAGATCTTCGACTGTGCCTTCTAGTTGCCAGCCA
TCTGTTGTTTGCCCCTCCCCCGTGCCTTCCTTGACCCTGGAAGGTGCCACTCCCACTGTCCTTTCCTAAT
AAAATGAGGAAATTGCATCGCATTGTCTGAGTAGGTGTCATTCTATTCTGGGGGGTGGGGTGGGGCAGGA
CAGCAAGGGGGAGGATTGGGAAGACAATAGCAGGCATGAGATCTCACGTGCGGACCGAGCGGCCGCAGGA
ACCCCTAGTGATGGAGTTGGCCACTCCCTCTCTGCGCGCTCGCTCGCTCACTGAGGCCGGGCGACCAAAG
GTCGCCCGACGCCCGGGCTTTGCCCGGGCGGCCTCAGTGAGCGAGCGAGCGCGCAGCTGCCTGCAGGGGC
GCCTGATGCGGTATTTTCTCCTTACGCATCTGTGCGGTATTTCACACCGCATA
[95 nt withheld, positions 2434-2528]
T
[46 nt withheld, positions 2530-2575]
C
[141 nt withheld, positions 2577-2717]
CCTTTGACGTTGGAGTCCACGTTCTTT
[37 nt withheld, positions 2745-2781]
ACTCTATCTCGGGCTATTCTTTTGATTTATAAGGGATTTTGCCGATTTCGGTCTATTGGTTAAAAAATGA
GCTGATTTAACAAAAATTTAACGCGAATTTTAACAAAATATTAACGTTTACAATTTTATGGTGCACTCTC
AGTACAATCTGCTCTGATGCCGCATAGTTAAGCCAGCCCCGACACCCGCCAACACCCGCTGACGCGCCCT
GACGGGCTTGTCTGCTCCCGGCATCCGCTTACAGACAAGCTGTGACCGTCTCCGGGAGCTGCATGTGTCA
GAGGTTTTCACCGTCATCACCGAAACGCGCGAGACGAAAGGGCCTCGTGATACGCCTATTTTTATAGGTT
AATGTCATGATAATAATGGTTTCTTAGACGTCAGGTGGCACTTTTCGGGGAAATGTGCGCGGAACCCCTA
TTTGTTTATTTTTCTAAATACATTCAAATATGTATCCGCTCATGAGACAATAACCCTGATAAATGCTTCA
ATAATATTGAAAAAGGAAGAGTATGAGTATTCAACATTTCCGTGTCGCCCTTATTCCCTTTTTTGCGGCA
TTTTGCCTTCCTGTTTTTGCTCACCCAGAAACGCTGGTGAAAGTAAAAGATGCTGAAGATCAGTTGGGTG
CACGAGTGGGTTACATCGAACTGGATCTCAACAGCGGTAAGATCCTTGAGAGTTTTCGCCCCGAAGAACG
TTTTCCAATGATGAGCACTTTTAAAGTTCTGCTATGTGGCGCGGTATTATCCCGTATTGACGCCGGGCAA
GAGCAACTCGGTCGCCGCATACACTATTCTCAGAATGACTTGGTTGAGTACTCACCAGTCACAGAAAAGC
ATCTTACGGATGGCATGACAGTAAGAGAATTATGCAGTGCTGCCATAACCATGAGTGATAACACTGCGGC
CAACTTACTTCTGACAACGATCGGAGGACCGAAGGAGCTAACCGCTTTTTTGCACAACATGGGGGATCAT
GTAACTCGCCTTGATCGTTGGGAACCGGAGCTGAATGAAGCCATACCAAACGACGAGCGTGACACCACGA
TGCCTGTAGCAATGGCAACAACGTTGCGCAAACTATTAACTGGCGAACTACTTACTCTAGCTTCCCGGCA
ACAATTAATAGACTGGATGGAGGCGGATAAAGTTGCAGGACCACTTCTGCGCTCGGCCCTTCCGGCTGGC
TGGTTTATTGCTGATAAATCTGGAGCCGGTGAGCGTGGGTCTCGCGGTATCATTGCAGCACTGGGGCCAG
ATGGTAAGCCCTCCCGTATCGTAGTTATCTACACGACGGGGAGTCAGGCAACTATGGATGAACGAAATAG
ACAGATCGCTGAGATAGGTGCCTCACTGATTAAGCATTGGTAACTGTCAGACCAAGTTTACTCATATATA
CTTTAGATTGATTTAAAACTTCATTTTTAATTTAAAAGGATCTAGGTGAAGATCCTTTTTGATAATCTCA
TGACCAAAATCCCTTAACGTGAGTTTTCGTTCCACTGAGCGTCAGACCCCGTAGAAAAGATCAAAGGATC
TTCTTGAGATCCTTTTTTTCTGCGCGTAATCTGCTGCTTGCAAACAAAAAAACCACCGCTACCAGCGGTG
GTTTGTTTGCCGGATCAAGAGCTACCAACTCTTTTTCCGAAGGTAACTGGCTTCAGCAGAGCGCAGATAC
CAAATACTGTTCTTCTAGTGTAGCCGTAGTTAGGCCACCACTTCAAGAACTCTGTAGCACCGCCTACATA
CCTCGCTCTGCTAATCCTGTTACCAGTGGCTGCTGCCAGTGGCGATAAGTCGTGTCTTACCGGGTTGGAC
TCAAGACGATAGTTACCGGATAAGGCGCAGCGGTCGGGCTGAACGGGGGGTTCGTGCACACAGCCCAGCT
TGGAGCGAACGACCTACACCGAACTGAGATACCTACAGCGTGAGCTATGAGAAAGCGCCACGCTTCCCGA
AGGGAGAAAGGCGGACAGGTATCCGGTAAGCGGCAGGGTCGGAACAGGAGAGCGCACGAGGGAGCTTCCA
GGGGGAAACGCCTGGTATCTTTATAGTCCTGTCGGGTTTCGCCACCTCTGACTTGAGCGTCGATTTTTGT
GATGCTCGTCAGGGGGGCGGAGCCTATGGAAAAACGCCAGCAACGCGGCCTTTTTACGGTTCCTGGCCTT
TTGCTGGCCTTTTGCTCACATGT
Features (pLannotate 1.2.2; 14 found; start..end, strand, type, name):
     12..39      +  repeat_region  AAV2 ITR (fragment): inverted terminal repeat of adeno-associated virus serotype 2 inverted
     68..95      +  repeat_region  AAV2 ITR (fragment): inverted terminal repeat of adeno-associated virus serotype 2 inverted
    992..1708    +  CDS            SYFP2: SYFP2 is a basic (constitutively fluorescent) yellow fluorescent protein published in 2006, derived from Aequorea victoria. It is reported to be a very rapidly-maturing monomer with moderate acid sensitivity.
   1748..1905    +  misc_feature   WPRE (fragment): woodchuck hepatitis virus posttranscriptional regulatory element
   1911..1991    +  misc_feature   WPRE (fragment): woodchuck hepatitis virus posttranscriptional regulatory element
   2008..2119    +  polyA_signal   bGH poly(A) signal: bovine growth hormone polyadenylation signal
   2237..2377    +  repeat_region  AAV2 ITR: inverted terminal repeat of adeno-associated virus serotype 2 inverted
   2382..2433    -  misc_feature   bom (fragment): basis of mobility region from pBR322
   2452..2907    +  rep_origin     f1 ori (sequence partly withheld): f1 bacteriophage origin of replication; arrow indicates direction of (+) strand synthesis
   2908..2957    -  misc_feature   bom (fragment): basis of mobility region from pBR322
   3059..3094    -  CDS            rop (fragment): Rop protein, which maintains plasmids at low copy number; rop
   3189..3293    +  promoter       AmpR promoter: bla
   3294..4154    +  CDS            AmpR: β-lactamase; bla; confers resistance to ampicillin, carbenicillin, and related antibiotics
   4325..4913    +  rep_origin     ori: high-copy-number ColE1/pMB1/pBR322/pUC origin of replication
