[The description below was written by a language model from this plasmid's Addgene catalogue record and pLannotate feature annotations shown in this document.]
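Description:
AiP20016 - pAAV-AiE3050m-minBG-SYFP2-WPRE3-BGHpA is an adeno-associated virus transfer plasmid built on a pAAV2 backbone, intended for packaging into recombinant AAV that reports the activity of a candidate brain-cell-type enhancer. In bacteria it is maintained through a high-copy ColE1/pUC-type origin and selected with ampicillin via the β-lactamase gene and its own promoter. An f1 phage origin and short remnants of pBR322 bom and rop sequences are also present in the backbone. The 4,974 nt sequenced record shows an intact AAV2 inverted terminal repeat downstream of the cassette, while the upstream repeat is annotated only as two short fragments. This is common when ITR hairpins are sequenced or annotated, but the record cannot confirm that the upstream repeat is intact.

Between the ITRs, the enhancer AiE3050m is placed ahead of a minimal beta-globin promoter (minBG). Neither element is annotated in the feature table, but they presumably occupy the unannotated stretch upstream of the reporter. A minimal promoter has little activity by itself, so transcription depends on the enhancer, and expression is expected only in cells where that enhancer is active. The reporter is SYFP2, a monomeric, rapidly maturing yellow fluorescent protein derived from Aequorea victoria. It is followed by WPRE3, a shortened woodchuck hepatitis virus posttranscriptional regulatory element that appears as two WPRE fragments and boosts transcript expression while saving packaging space, and then by the bovine growth hormone polyadenylation signal.

The stated purpose is AAV-mediated transgene expression in specific populations of brain cells, as part of a collection of enhancer AAV tools for genetic access to cortical cell types. The record does not say which cell population AiE3050m targets.
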