Addgene plasmid #230557: AiP20016 - pAAV-AiE3050m-minBG-SYFP2-WPRE3-BGHpA
Purpose: AiE3050m is an enhancer sequence, designed to drive AAV-mediated transgene expression in specific populations of brain cells
Depositing lab: Allen Institute for Brain Science & Bosiljka Tasic. Depositing organization: Allen Institute. Publication: A suite of enhancer AAVs and transgenic mouse lines for genetic access to cortical cell types. Ben-Simon Y, Hooper M, Narayan S, Daigle TL, Dwivedi D, Way SW, Oster A, Stafford DA, Mich JK, Taormina MJ, Martinez RA, Opitz-Araya X, Roth JR, Alexander JR, Allen S, Amster A, Arbuckle J, Ayala A, Baker PM, Bakken TE, Barcelli T, Barta S, Bendrick J, Bertagnolli D, Bielstein C, Bishwakarma P, Bowlus J, Boyer G, Brouner K, Casian B, Casper T, Chakka AB, Chakrabarty R, Chance RK, Chavan S, Clark M, Colbert K, Collman F, Daniel S, Departee M, DiValentin P, Donadio N, Dotson N, Egdorf T, Fliss T, Gabitto M, Garcia J, Gary A, Gasperini M, Gloe J, Goldy J, Gore BB, Graybuck L, Greisman N, Haeseleer F, Halterman C, Haradon Z, Hastings SD, Helback O, Ho W, Hockemeyer D, Huang C, Huff S, Hunker A, Johansen N, Jones D, Juneau Z, Kalmbach B, Kannan M, Khem S, Kussick E, Kutsal R, Larsen R, Lee C, Lee AY, Leibly M, Lenz GH, Li S, Liang E, Lusk N, Madigan Z, Malloy J, Malone J, McCue R, Melchor J, Mollenkopf T, Moosman S, Morin E, Newman D, Ng L, Ngo K, Omstead V, Otto S, Oyama A, Pena N, Pham T, Phillips E, Pom CA, Potekhina L, Ransford S, Ray PL, Rette D, Reynoldson C, Rimorin C, Rocha D, Ruiz A, Sanchez REA, Sawyer L, Sedeno-Cortes A, Sevigny JP, Shapovalova N, Shepard N, Shulga L, Sigler AR, Siverts L, Soliman S, Somasundaram S, Staats B, Stewart K, Szelenyi E, Tieu M, Trader C, Tran A, van Velthoven CTJ, Walker M, Wang Y, Weed N, Wirthlin M, Wood T, Wynalda B, Yao Z, Zhou T, Ariza J, Dee N, Reding M, Ronellenfitch K, Mufti S, Sunkin SM, Smith KA, Esposito L, Waters J, Thyagarajan B, Yao S, Lein ES, Zeng H, Levi BP, Ngai J, Ting JT, Tasic B. Cell. 2025 May 16:S0092-8674(25)00513-6. doi: 10.1016/j.cell.2025.05.002. PubMed 40403729.
Backbone
  Vector backbone: pAAV2
  Vector type: AAV
Growth in bacteria
  Bacterial resistance: Ampicillin, 100 μg/mL
  Growth temperature: 37°C
  Growth strain: NEB Stable
  Copy number: High Copy
Gene/Insert
  Gene/Insert name: SYFP2
  Species: Synthetic
  Promoter: minBG
  Cloning method: Gibson Cloning
Terms and licenses: Academic/Nonprofit Terms; Industry Terms: Not Available to Industry
How to cite: AiP20016 - pAAV-AiE3050m-minBG-SYFP2-WPRE3-BGHpA was a gift from Allen Institute for Brain Science & Bosiljka Tasic (Addgene plasmid # 230557 ; http://n2t.net/addgene:230557 ; RRID:Addgene_230557)
